Addgene plasmid #207467: FUGW-VGAT-pHluorin
Purpose: Lentiviral expression of VGAT-pHluorin
Depositing lab: Robert Edwards. Depositing organization: University of California, San Francisco (UCSF). Publication: Adaptor protein-3 produces synaptic vesicles that release phasic dopamine. Jain S, Yee AG, Maas J, Gierok S, Xu H, Stansil J, Eriksen J, Nelson AB, Silm K, Ford CP, Edwards RH. Proc Natl Acad Sci U S A. 2023 Oct 17;120(42):e2309843120. doi: 10.1073/pnas.2309843120. Epub 2023 Oct 9. PubMed 37812725.
Backbone
  Vector backbone: FUGW
  Vector type: Lentiviral
Growth in bacteria
  Bacterial resistance: Ampicillin, 100 μg/mL
  Growth temperature: 30°C
  Growth strain: NEB Stable
  Copy number: Low Copy
Gene/Insert
  Gene/Insert name: VGAT
  Species: R. norvegicus (rat)
  Entrez Gene: Slc6a12 (a.k.a. BGT1, Gat1, RNU28927, VGAT)
  Tag / fusion protein: pHluorin (C terminal on insert)
  Cloning method: Restriction Enzyme; 5′ cloning site unknown (unknown if destroyed)
Terms and licenses: Academic/Nonprofit Terms; Industry Terms: Not Available to Industry
Depositor comments: Please visit https://doi.org/10.1101/2023.08.07.552338 for bioRxiv preprint.
How to cite: FUGW-VGAT-pHluorin was a gift from Robert Edwards (Addgene plasmid # 207467 ; http://n2t.net/addgene:207467 ; RRID:Addgene_207467)
