[The description below was written by a language model from this plasmid's Addgene catalogue record and pLannotate feature annotations shown in this document.]
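Description:
FUGW-VGAT-pHluorin is an HIV-1-based lentiviral transfer plasmid built on the FUGW backbone for expressing a pH-sensitive fluorescent reporter of synaptic vesicle cycling. It is propagated in E. coli through a ColE1/pUC-type origin with ampicillin selection (AmpR under its own promoter). The catalogue lists it as low copy and grown in a recombination-reducing strain, which is usual for LTR-containing plasmids. The backbone also carries an f1 origin and an SV40/EM7-driven BleoR cassette, which lies outside the LTR-flanked region and so would not be packaged into virus.

The viral genome is transcribed from a CMV enhancer/promoter fused to a truncated 5' LTR. This is followed by the Ψ packaging signal with a partial gag sequence, the RRE for Rev-dependent nuclear export, and the cPPT/CTS, which aids nuclear import of the reverse-transcribed genome. Internally, the human ubiquitin C promoter drives rat VGAT fused at its C terminus to superecliptic pHluorin. A WPRE follows to enhance transcript expression, then a 3' LTR (annotated as truncated) and a bGH polyadenylation signal.

The catalogue's Entrez link points to Slc6a12, a plasma membrane transporter, but the sequence annotation identifies the insert as Slc32a1, the vesicular GABA/glycine transporter, which matches the construct's name. Superecliptic pHluorin is nearly non-fluorescent at acidic pH and bright at neutral pH, so the fusion would normally serve as an optical reporter of vesicle exocytosis and reacidification. The record itself states only lentiviral expression of VGAT-pHluorin, in connection with work on synaptic vesicle populations and transmitter release.
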