Features (pLannotate 1.2.2; 32 found; start..end, strand, type, name):
     31..83      -  misc_feature   bom (fragment): basis of mobility region from pBR322
    238..617     +  enhancer       CMV enhancer: human cytomegalovirus immediate early enhancer
    618..817     +  promoter       CMV promoter: human cytomegalovirus (CMV) immediate early promoter
    835..1015    +  LTR            5' LTR (truncated): truncated 5' long terminal repeat (LTR) from HIV-1
   1062..1187    +  misc_feature   HIV-1 Ψ: packaging signal of human immunodeficiency virus type 1
   1171..1534    +  CDS            HIV-1 gag (fragment): gag protein from human immunodeficiency virus 1; gag
   1680..1913    +  misc_feature   RRE: The Rev response element (RRE) of HIV-1 allows for Rev-dependent mRNA export from the nucleus to the cytoplasm.
   2290..2390    +  CDS            Rev (fragment): human immunodeficiency virus 1 (HIV-1) Rev protein; rev; enhances nuclear export of unspliced and incompletely spliced viral mRNAs
   2440..2557    +  misc_feature   cPPT/CTS: central polypurine tract and central termination sequence of HIV-1
   2622..3833    +  promoter       UbC promoter: human ubiquitin C promoter
   3844..3861    -  misc_feature   MCS (fragment): pUC18/19 multiple cloning site
   3934..5508    +  CDS            Slc32a1: VIAAT_RAT - Also known as Vgat, Viaat. Experimental evidence at protein level: Swiss-Prot protein existence level 1. Involved in the uptake of GABA and glycine into the synaptic vesicles. From Rattus norvegicus (Rat).
   5518..6228    +  CDS            superecliptic pHluorin: pH-sensitive mutant of green fluorescent protein (Ng et al., 2002) excited strongly by blue light at neutral pH but minimally fluorescent at acidic pH
   6290..6313    +  misc_feature   MCS (fragment): pBluescript multiple cloning site
   6313..6901    +  misc_feature   WPRE: woodchuck hepatitis virus posttranscriptional regulatory element
   6838..7419    +  CDS            nef (fragment): NEF_HV1H2 - Experimental evidence at protein level: Swiss-Prot protein existence level 1. Extracellular Nef protein targets CD4(+) T-lymphocytes for apoptosis by interacting with CXCR4 surface receptors. From Human immunodeficiency virus type 1 group M subtype B (isolate HXB2) (HIV-1).
   7426..7606    +  LTR            5' LTR (truncated): truncated 5' long terminal repeat (LTR) from HIV-1
   7638..7862    +  polyA_signal   bGH poly(A) signal: bovine growth hormone polyadenylation signal
   7866..7887    +  promoter       SV40 promoter (fragment): SV40 enhancer and early promoter
   7908..8336    +  rep_origin     f1 ori (sequence partly withheld): f1 bacteriophage origin of replication; arrow indicates direction of (+) strand synthesis
   8350..8679    +  promoter       SV40 promoter: SV40 enhancer and early promoter
   8727..8774    +  promoter       EM7 promoter: synthetic bacterial promoter&nbsp
   8793..9167    +  CDS            BleoR: antibiotic-binding protein; Sh ble from Streptoalloteichus hindustanus; confers resistance to bleomycin, phleomycin, and Zeocin™
   9177..9302    +  CDS            ble (fragment): BLE_KLEPN - Experimental evidence at protein level: Swiss-Prot protein existence level 1. Binding protein with a strong affinity to the bleomycin family of antibiotics. Binds to CL990; an antimitotic-antibiotic compound. From Klebsiella pneumoniae.
   9297..9418    +  polyA_signal   SV40 poly(A) signal: SV40 polyadenylation signal
   9489..9511    -  protein_bind   lac operator (fragment): The lac repressor binds to the lac operator to inhibit transcription in E. coli. This inhibition can be relieved by adding lactose or isopropyl-β-D-thiogalactopyranoside (IPTG). lac repressor encoded by lacI
   9515..9545    -  promoter       lac promoter: promoter for the E. coli lac operon
   9560..9581    -  protein_bind   CAP binding site: CAP binding activates transcription in the presence of cAMP. E. coli catabolite activator protein
   9594..9686    -  CDS            lacI (fragment): lac repressor; lacI; The lac repressor binds to the lac operator to inhibit transcription in E. coli. This inhibition can be relieved by adding lactose or isopropyl-β-D-thiogalactopyranoside (IPTG).
   9869..10457   -  rep_origin     ori: high-copy-number ColE1/pMB1/pBR322/pUC origin of replication
  10628..11488   -  CDS            AmpR: β-lactamase; bla; confers resistance to ampicillin, carbenicillin, and related antibiotics
  11489..11593   -  promoter       AmpR promoter: bla
>Addgene plasmid #207467 | FUGW-VGAT-pHluorin | addgene full sequence | sequence record 410346 | Addgene NGS Result
GTCGACGGATCGGGAGATCTCCCGATCCCCTATGGTGCACTCTCAGTACAATCTGCTCTGATGCCGCATA
GTTAAGCCAGTATCTGCTCCCTGCTTGTGTGTTGGAGGTCGCTGAGTAGTGCGCGAGCAAAATTTAAGCT
ACAACAAGGCAAGGCTTGACCGACAATTGCATGAAGAATCTGCTTAGGGTTAGGCGTTTTGCGCTGCTTC
GCGATGTACGGGCCAGATATACGCGTTGACATTGATTATTGACTAGTTATTAATAGTAATCAATTACGGG
GTCATTAGTTCATAGCCCATATATGGAGTTCCGCGTTACATAACTTACGGTAAATGGCCCGCCTGGCTGA
CCGCCCAACGACCCCCGCCCATTGACGTCAATAATGACGTATGTTCCCATAGTAACGCCAATAGGGACTT
TCCATTGACGTCAATGGGTGGAGTATTTACGGTAAACTGCCCACTTGGCAGTACATCAAGTGTATCATAT
GCCAAGTACGCCCCCTATTGACGTCAATGACGGTAAATGGCCCGCCTGGCATTATGCCCAGTACATGACC
TTATGGGACTTTCCTACTTGGCAGTACATCTACGTATTAGTCATCGCTATTACCATGGTGATGCGGTTTT
GGCAGTACATCAATGGGCGTGGATAGCGGTTTGACTCACGGGGATTTCCAAGTCTCCACCCCATTGACGT
CAATGGGAGTTTGTTTTGGCACCAAAATCAACGGGACTTTCCAAAATGTCGTAACAACTCCGCCCCATTG
ACGCAAATGGGCGGTAGGCGTGTACGGTGGGAGGTCTATATAAGCAGCGCGTTTTGCCTGTACTGGGTCT
CTCTGGTTAGACCAGATCTGAGCCTGGGAGCTCTCTGGCTAACTAGGGAACCCACTGCTTAAGCCTCAAT
AAAGCTTGCCTTGAGTGCTTCAAGTAGTGTGTGCCCGTCTGTTGTGTGACTCTGGTAACTAGAGATCCCT
CAGACCCTTTTAGTCAGTGTGGAAAATCTCTAGCAGTGGCGCCCGAACAGGGACTTGAAAGCGAAAGGGA
AACCAGAGGAGCTCTCTCGACGCAGGACTCGGCTTGCTGAAGCGCGCACGGCAAGAGGCGAGGGGCGGCG
ACTGGTGAGTACGCCAAAAATTTTGACTAGCGGAGGCTAGAAGGAGAGAGATGGGTGCGAGAGCGTCAGT
ATTAAGCGGGGGAGAATTAGATCGCGATGGGAAAAAATTCGGTTAAGGCCAGGGGGAAAGAAAAAATATA
AATTAAAACATATAGTATGGGCAAGCAGGGAGCTAGAACGATTCGCAGTTAATCCTGGCCTGTTAGAAAC
ATCAGAAGGCTGTAGACAAATACTGGGACAGCTACAACCATCCCTTCAGACAGGATCAGAAGAACTTAGA
TCATTATATAATACAGTAGCAACCCTCTATTGTGTGCATCAAAGGATAGAGATAAAAGACACCAAGGAAG
CTTTAGACAAGATAGAGGAAGAGCAAAACAAAAGTAAGACCACCGCACAGCAAGCGGCCGCTGATCTTCA
GACCTGGAGGAGGAGATATGAGGGACAATTGGAGAAGTGAATTATATAAATATAAAGTAGTAAAAATTGA
ACCATTAGGAGTAGCACCCACCAAGGCAAAGAGAAGAGTGGTGCAGAGAGAAAAAAGAGCAGTGGGAATA
GGAGCTTTGTTCCTTGGGTTCTTGGGAGCAGCAGGAAGCACTATGGGCGCAGCGTCAATGACGCTGACGG
TACAGGCCAGACAATTATTGTCTGGTATAGTGCAGCAGCAGAACAATTTGCTGAGGGCTATTGAGGCGCA
ACAGCATCTGTTGCAACTCACAGTCTGGGGCATCAAGCAGCTCCAGGCAAGAATCCTGGCTGTGGAAAGA
TACCTAAAGGATCAACAGCTCCTGGGGATTTGGGGTTGCTCTGGAAAACTCATTTGCACCACTGCTGTGC
CTTGGAATGCTAGTTGGAGTAATAAATCTCTGGAACAGATTTGGAATCACACGACCTGGATGGAGTGGGA
CAGAGAAATTAACAATTACACAAGCTTAATACACTCCTTAATTGAAGAATCGCAAAACCAGCAAGAAAAG
AATGAACAAGAATTATTGGAATTAGATAAATGGGCAAGTTTGTGGAATTGGTTTAACATAACAAATTGGC
TGTGGTATATAAAATTATTCATAATGATAGTAGGAGGCTTGGTAGGTTTAAGAATAGTTTTTGCTGTACT
TTCTATAGTGAATAGAGTTAGGCAGGGATATTCACCATTATCGTTTCAGACCCACCTCCCAACCCCGAGG
GGACCCGACAGGCCCGAAGGAATAGAAGAAGAAGGTGGAGAGAGAGACAGAGACAGATCCATTCGATTAG
TGAACGGATCGGCACTGCGTGCGCCAATTCTGCAGACAAATGGCAGTATTCATCCACAATTTTAAAAGAA
AAGGGGGGATTGGGGGGTACAGTGCAGGGGAAAGAATAGTAGACATAATAGCAACAGACATACAAACTAA
AGAATTACAAAAACAAATTACAAAAATTCAAAATTTTCGGGTTTATTACAGGGACAGCAGAGATCCAGTT
TGGTTAATTAACCCGTGTCGGCTCCAGATCTGGCCTCCGCGCCGGGTTTTGGCGCCTCCCGCGGGCGCCC
CCCTCCTCACGGCGAGCGCTGCCACGTCAGACGAAGGGCGCAGCGAGCGTCCTGATCCTTCCGCCCGGAC
GCTCAGGACAGCGGCCCGCTGCTCATAAGACTCGGCCTTAGAACCCCAGTATCAGCAGAAGGACATTTTA
GGACGGGACTTGGGTGACTCTAGGGCACTGGTTTTCTTTCCAGAGAGCGGAACAGGCGAGGAAAAGTAGT
CCCTTCTCGGCGATTCTGCGGAGGGATCTCCGTGGGGCGGTGAACGCCGATGATTATATAAGGACGCGCC
GGGTGTGGCACAGCTAGTTCCGTCGCAGCCGGGATTTGGGTCGCGGTTCTTGTTTGTGGATCGCTGTGAT
CGTCACTTGGTGAGTAGCGGGCTGCTGGGCTGGCCGGGGCTTTCGTGGCCGCCGGGCCGCTCGGTGGGAC
GGAAGCGTGTGGAGAGACCGCCAAGGGCTGTAGTCTGGGTCCGCGAGCAAGGTTGCCCTGAACTGGGGGT
TGGGGGGAGCGCAGCAAAATGGCGGCTGTTCCCGAGTCTTGAATGGAAGACGCTTGTGAGGCGGGCTGTG
AGGTCGTTGAAACAAGGTGGGGGGCATGGTGGGCGGCAAGAACCCAAGGTCTTGAGGCCTTCGCTAATGC
GGGAAAGCTCTTATTCGGGTGAGATGGGCTGGGGCACCATCTGGGGACCCTGACGTGAAGTTTGTCACTG
ACTGGAGAACTCGGTTTGTCGTCTGTTGCGGGGGCGGCAGTTATGGCGGTGCCGTTGGGCAGTGCACCCG
TACCTTTGGGAGCGCGCGCCCTCGTCGTGTCGTGACGTCACCCGTTCTGTTGGCTTATAATGCAGGGTGG
GGCCACCTGCCGGTAGGTGTGCGGTAGGCTTTTCTCCGTCGCAGGACGCAGGGTTCGGGCCTAGGGTAGG
CTCTCCTGAATCGACAGGCGCCGGACCTCTGGTGAGGGGAGGGATAAGTGAGGCGTCAGTTTCTTTGGTC
GGTTTTATGTACCTATCTTCTTAAGTAGCTGAAGCTCCGGTTTTGAACTATGCGCTCGGGGTTGGCGAGT
GTGTTTTGTGAAGTTTTTTAGGCACCTTTTGAAATGTAATCATTTGGGTCAATATGTAATTTTCAGTGTT
AGACTAGTAAATTGTCCGCTAAATTCTGGCCGTTTTTGGCTTTTTTGTTAGACGAAGCTTGGGCTGCAGG
TCGACTCTAGACCCTTGCTGCCTTGACGCGCGCCCGCCGCGTCCCCAGACCCTTCTGTCCTTTTCTCCCG
CCCCGCCGCCGCCATGGCCACCCTGCTCCGCAGCAAGCTGACCAACGTGGCCACCTCTGTGTCCAACAAG
TCCCAGGCCAAGGTGAGCGGCATGTTCGCCAGGATGGGGTTTCAGGCGGCCACGGATGAGGAGGCGGTGG
GCTTCGCGCACTGCGACGATCTCGACTTTGAGCACCGCCAGGGCCTGCAGATGGACATCCTGAAATCGGA
AGGCGAGCCCTGCGGGGACGAGGGCGCAGAACCTCCCGTCGAGGGAGACATTCATTATCAGCGCGGCGGC
GCTCCCCTGCCACCCTCGGGCTCCAAGGACCAGGCCGTGGGAGCTGGTGGGGAGTTCGGGGGTCACGACA
AACCCAAGATCACGGCGTGGGAAGCGGGCTGGAACGTGACAAACGCCATTCAGGGCATGTTCGTGCTGGG
TCTACCCTACGCCATCCTCCACGGCGGCTACCTGGGGTTGTTCCTCATCATCTTCGCCGCGGTGGTGTGC
TGCTACACCGGCAAGATCCTCATCGCGTGCCTGTACGAGGAGAACGAAGATGGTGAGGTGGTGCGCGTGA
GGGACTCGTATGTGGCCATAGCTAACGCGTGCTGCGCTCCTCGATTCCCCACGCTGGGCGGCCGCGTGGT
CAATGTGGCCCAGATCATCGAGCTGGTGATGACGTGTATCTTGTACGTAGTGGTGAGCGGCAACCTCATG
TACAACAGTTTCCCGGGGCTGCCCGTGTCGCAGAAGTCCTGGTCCATCATAGCCACGGCGGTGCTGCTGC
CCTGCGCCTTCCTGAAGAATCTCAAGGCCGTGTCCAAGTTCAGTCTGCTGTGCACGCTGGCCCACTTCGT
CATCAACATCCTGGTCATCGCCTACTGTCTCTCGCGCGCGCGTGACTGGGCCTGGGAGAAGGTGAAGTTC
TACATCGACGTCAAGAAGTTTCCTATCTCCATCGGCATCATCGTGTTCAGCTACACGTCGCAGATCTTCC
TGCCCTCGCTCGAAGGCAACATGCAGCAGCCCAGCGAATTCCACTGCATGATGAACTGGACACACATCGC
CGCCTGCGTGCTCAAGGGTCTCTTCGCGCTCGTCGCCTACCTCACCTGGGCCGACGAGACCAAGGAAGTC
ATCACGGATAACCTGCCCGGTTCCATCCGCGCCGTGGTCAACATCTTCCTGGTGGCCAAGGCGCTGCTGT
CCTACCCGTTGCCCTTCTTCGCGGCCGTCGAAGTGCTGGAGAAGTCTCTCTTCCAGGAAGGCAGTCGTGC
CTTCTTCCCCGCCTGCTACGGTGGCGACGGTCGCCTTAAGTCCTGGGGGCTGACGCTGCGCTGCGCGCTG
GTGGTCTTCACGCTGCTCATGGCCATCTACGTGCCACACTTCGCGCTGCTCATGGGCCTCACGGGCAGCC
TCACGGGAGCCGGCCTCTGCTTCCTGCTGCCCAGCCTCTTCCACTTGCGTCTTCTCTGGCGCAAGCTGCT
GTGGCACCAGGTCTTCTTCGATGTGGCCATCTTCGTCATCGGCGGCATCTGCAGCGTGTCCGGCTTCGTG
CATTCACTCGAGGGCCTCATCGAGGCCTACCGAACCAACGCAGAGGACACCGGTGGAAGTAAAGGAGAAG
AACTTTTCACTGGAGTTGTCCCAATTCTTGTTGAATTAGATGGTGATGTTAATGGGCACAAATTTTCTGT
CAGTGGAGAGGGTGAAGGTGATGCAACATACGGAAAACTTACCCTTAAATTTATTTGCACTACTGGAAAA
CTACCTGTTCCTTGGCCAACACTTGTCACTACTTTAACTTATGGTGTTCAATGCTTTTCAAGATACCCAG
ATCATATGAAACGGCATGACTTTTTCAAGAGTGCCATGCCCGAAGGTTATGTACAGGAAAGAACTATATT
TTTCAAAGATGACGGGAACTACAAGACACGTGCTGAAGTCAAGTTTGAAGGTGATACCCTTGTTAATAGA
ATCGAGTTAAAAGGTATTGATTTTAAAGAAGATGGAAACATTCTTGGACACAAATTGGAATACAACTATA
ACGATCACCAGGTGTACATCATGGCAGACAAACAAAAGAATGGAATCAAAGCTAACTTCAAAATTAGACA
CAACATTGAAGATGGAGGCGTTCAACTAGCAGACCATTATCAACAAAATACTCCAATTGGCGATGGGCCC
GTCCTTTTACCAGACAACCATTACCTGTTTACAACTTCTACTCTTTCGAAAGATCCCAACGAAAAGAGAG
ACCACATGGTCCTTCTTGAGTTTGTAACAGCTGCTGGGATTACACATGGCATGGATGAACTATACAAAAC
CGGTTAGGCGGTTACCCGTACGACGTGCCGGACTACGCCTAGCTAGCGGATCCGTTAACAATTCGATATC
AAGCTTATCGATAATCAACCTCTGGATTACAAAATTTGTGAAAGATTGACTGGTATTCTTAACTATGTTG
CTCCTTTTACGCTATGTGGATACGCTGCTTTAATGCCTTTGTATCATGCTATTGCTTCCCGTATGGCTTT
CATTTTCTCCTCCTTGTATAAATCCTGGTTGCTGTCTCTTTATGAGGAGTTGTGGCCCGTTGTCAGGCAA
CGTGGCGTGGTGTGCACTGTGTTTGCTGACGCAACCCCCACTGGTTGGGGCATTGCCACCACCTGTCAGC
TCCTTTCCGGGACTTTCGCTTTCCCCCTCCCTATTGCCACGGCGGAACTCATCGCCGCCTGCCTTGCCCG
CTGCTGGACAGGGGCTCGGCTGTTGGGCACTGACAATTCCGTGGTGTTGTCGGGGAAATCATCGTCCTTT
CCTTGGCTGCTCGCCTGTGTTGCCACCTGGATTCTGCGCGGGACGTCCTTCTGCTACGTCCCTTCGGCCC
TCAATCCAGCGGACCTTCCTTCCCGCGGCCTGCTGCCGGCTCTGCGGCCTCTTCCGCGTCTTCGCCTTCG
CCCTCAGACGAGTCGGATCTCCCTTTGGGCCGCCTCCCCGCATCGATACCGTCGACCTCGAGACCTAGAA
AAACATGGAGCAATCACAAGTAGCAATACAGCAGCTACCAATGCTGATTGTGCCTGGCTAGAAGCACAAG
AGGAGGAGGAGGTGGGTTTTCCAGTCACACCTCAGGTACCTTTAAGACCAATGACTTACAAGGCAGCTGT
AGATCTTAGCCACTTTTTAAAAGAAAAGGGGGGACTGGAAGGGCTAATTCACTCCCAACGAAGACAAGAT
ATCCTTGATCTGTGGATCTACCACACACAAGGCTACTTCCCTGATTGGCAGAACTACACACCAGGGCCAG
GGATCAGATATCCACTGACCTTTGGATGGTGCTACAAGCTAGTACCAGTTGAGCAAGAGAAGGTAGAAGA
AGCCAATGAAGGAGAGAACACCCGCTTGTTACACCCTGTGAGCCTGCATGGGATGGATGACCCGGAGAGA
GAAGTATTAGAGTGGAGGTTTGACAGCCGCCTAGCATTTCATCACATGGCCCGAGAGCTGCATCCGGACT
GTACTGGGTCTCTCTGGTTAGACCAGATCTGAGCCTGGGAGCTCTCTGGCTAACTAGGGAACCCACTGCT
TAAGCCTCAATAAAGCTTGCCTTGAGTGCTTCAAGTAGTGTGTGCCCGTCTGTTGTGTGACTCTGGTAAC
TAGAGATCCCTCAGACCCTTTTAGTCAGTGTGGAAAATCTCTAGCAGGGCCCGTTTAAACCCGCTGATCA
GCCTCGACTGTGCCTTCTAGTTGCCAGCCATCTGTTGTTTGCCCCTCCCCCGTGCCTTCCTTGACCCTGG
AAGGTGCCACTCCCACTGTCCTTTCCTAATAAAATGAGGAAATTGCATCGCATTGTCTGAGTAGGTGTCA
TTCTATTCTGGGGGGTGGGGTGGGGCAGGACAGCAAGGGGGAGGATTGGGAAGACAATAGCAGGCATGCT
GGGGATGCGGTGGGCTCTATGGCTTCTGAGGCGGAAAGAACCAGCTGGGGCTCTAGGGGGTATCCCC
[124 nt withheld, positions 7908-8031]
C
[91 nt withheld, positions 8033-8123]
A
[49 nt withheld, positions 8125-8173]
CCTTTGACGTTGGAGTCCACGTTCTTT
[37 nt withheld, positions 8201-8237]
ACCCTATCTCGGTCTATTCTTTTGATTTATAAGGGATTTTGCCGATTTCGGCCTATTGGTTAAAAAATGA
GCTGATTTAACAAAAATTTAACGCGAATTAATTCTGTGGAATGTGTGTCAGTTAGGGTGTGGAAAGTCCC
CAGGCTCCCCAGCAGGCAGAAGTATGCAAAGCATGCATCTCAATTAGTCAGCAACCAGGTGTGGAAAGTC
CCCAGGCTCCCCAGCAGGCAGAAGTATGCAAAGCATGCATCTCAATTAGTCAGCAACCATAGTCCCGCCC
CTAACTCCGCCCATCCCGCCCCTAACTCCGCCCAGTTCCGCCCATTCTCCGCCCCATGGCTGACTAATTT
TTTTTATTTATGCAGAGGCCGAGGCCGCCTCTGCCTCTGAGCTATTCCAGAAGTAGTGAGGAGGCTTTTT
TGGAGGCCTAGGCTTTTGCAAAAAGCTCCCGGGAGCTTGTATATCCATTTTCGGATCTGATCAGCACGTG
TTGACAATTAATCATCGGCATAGTATATCGGCATAGTATAATACGACAAGGTGAGGAACTAAACCATGGC
CAAGTTGACCAGTGCCGTTCCGGTGCTCACCGCGCGCGACGTCGCCGGAGCGGTCGAGTTCTGGACCGAC
CGGCTCGGGTTCTCCCGGGACTTCGTGGAGGACGACTTCGCCGGTGTGGTCCGGGACGACGTGACCCTGT
TCATCAGCGCGGTCCAGGACCAGGTGGTGCCGGACAACACCCTGGCCTGGGTGTGGGTGCGCGGCCTGGA
CGAGCTGTACGCCGAGTGGTCGGAGGTCGTGTCCACGAACTTCCGGGACGCCTCCGGGCCGGCCATGACC
GAGATCGGCGAGCAGCCGTGGGGGCGGGAGTTCGCCCTGCGCGACCCGGCCGGCAACTGCGTGCACTTCG
TGGCCGAGGAGCAGGACTGACACGTGCTACGAGATTTCGATTCCACCGCCGCCTTCTATGAAAGGTTGGG
CTTCGGAATCGTTTTCCGGGACGCCGGCTGGATGATCCTCCAGCGCGGGGATCTCATGCTGGAGTTCTTC
GCCCACCCCAACTTGTTTATTGCAGCTTATAATGGTTACAAATAAAGCAATAGCATCACAAATTTCACAA
ATAAAGCATTTTTTTCACTGCATTCTAGTTGTGGTTTGTCCAAACTCATCAATGTATCTTATCATGTCTG
TATACCGTCGACCTCTAGCTAGAGCTTGGCGTAATCATGGTCATAGCTGTTTCCTGTGTGAAATTGTTAT
CCGCTCACAATTCCACACAACATACGAGCCGGAAGCATAAAGTGTAAAGCCTGGGGTGCCTAATGAGTGA
GCTAACTCACATTAATTGCGTTGCGCTCACTGCCCGCTTTCCAGTCGGGAAACCTGTCGTGCCAGCTGCA
TTAATGAATCGGCCAACGCGCGGGGAGAGGCGGTTTGCGTATTGGGCGCTCTTCCGCTTCCTCGCTCACT
GACTCGCTGCGCTCGGTCGTTCGGCTGCGGCGAGCGGTATCAGCTCACTCAAAGGCGGTAATACGGTTAT
CCACAGAATCAGGGGATAACGCAGGAAAGAACATGTGAGCAAAAGGCCAGCAAAAGGCCAGGAACCGTAA
AAAGGCCGCGTTGCTGGCGTTTTTCCATAGGCTCCGCCCCCCTGACGAGCATCACAAAAATCGACGCTCA
AGTCAGAGGTGGCGAAACCCGACAGGACTATAAAGATACCAGGCGTTTCCCCCTGGAAGCTCCCTCGTGC
GCTCTCCTGTTCCGACCCTGCCGCTTACCGGATACCTGTCCGCCTTTCTCCCTTCGGGAAGCGTGGCGCT
TTCTCATAGCTCACGCTGTAGGTATCTCAGTTCGGTGTAGGTCGTTCGCTCCAAGCTGGGCTGTGTGCAC
GAACCCCCCGTTCAGCCCGACCGCTGCGCCTTATCCGGTAACTATCGTCTTGAGTCCAACCCGGTAAGAC
ACGACTTATCGCCACTGGCAGCAGCCACTGGTAACAGGATTAGCAGAGCGAGGTATGTAGGCGGTGCTAC
AGAGTTCTTGAAGTGGTGGCCTAACTACGGCTACACTAGAAGAACAGTATTTGGTATCTGCGCTCTGCTG
AAGCCAGTTACCTTCGGAAAAAGAGTTGGTAGCTCTTGATCCGGCAAACAAACCACCGCTGGTAGCGGTG
GTTTTTTTGTTTGCAAGCAGCAGATTACGCGCAGAAAAAAAGGATCTCAAGAAGATCCTTTGATCTTTTC
TACGGGGTCTGACGCTCAGTGGAACGAAAACTCACGTTAAGGGATTTTGGTCATGAGATTATCAAAAAGG
ATCTTCACCTAGATCCTTTTAAATTAAAAATGAAGTTTTAAATCAATCTAAAGTATATATGAGTAAACTT
GGTCTGACAGTTACCAATGCTTAATCAGTGAGGCACCTATCTCAGCGATCTGTCTATTTCGTTCATCCAT
AGTTGCCTGACTCCCCGTCGTGTAGATAACTACGATACGGGAGGGCTTACCATCTGGCCCCAGTGCTGCA
ATGATACCGCGAGACCCACGCTCACCGGCTCCAGATTTATCAGCAATAAACCAGCCAGCCGGAAGGGCCG
AGCGCAGAAGTGGTCCTGCAACTTTATCCGCCTCCATCCAGTCTATTAATTGTTGCCGGGAAGCTAGAGT
AAGTAGTTCGCCAGTTAATAGTTTGCGCAACGTTGTTGCCATTGCTACAGGCATCGTGGTGTCACGCTCG
TCGTTTGGTATGGCTTCATTCAGCTCCGGTTCCCAACGATCAAGGCGAGTTACATGATCCCCCATGTTGT
GCAAAAAAGCGGTTAGCTCCTTCGGTCCTCCGATCGTTGTCAGAAGTAAGTTGGCCGCAGTGTTATCACT
CATGGTTATGGCAGCACTGCATAATTCTCTTACTGTCATGCCATCCGTAAGATGCTTTTCTGTGACTGGT
GAGTACTCAACCAAGTCATTCTGAGAATAGTGTATGCGGCGACCGAGTTGCTCTTGCCCGGCGTCAATAC
GGGATAATACCGCGCCACATAGCAGAACTTTAAAAGTGCTCATCATTGGAAAACGTTCTTCGGGGCGAAA
ACTCTCAAGGATCTTACCGCTGTTGAGATCCAGTTCGATGTAACCCACTCGTGCACCCAACTGATCTTCA
GCATCTTTTACTTTCACCAGCGTTTCTGGGTGAGCAAAAACAGGAAGGCAAAATGCCGCAAAAAAGGGAA
TAAGGGCGACACGGAAATGTTGAATACTCATACTCTTCCTTTTTCAATATTATTGAAGCATTTATCAGGG
TTATTGTCTCATGAGCGGATACATATTTGAATGTATTTAGAAAAATAAACAAATAGGGGTTCCGCGCACA
TTTCCCCGAAAAGTGCCACCTGAC
